>Addgene plasmid #67276 | Frt-Atg-Hygro-CMV-green (mWasabi)-PA-F3 | depositor full sequence | sequence record 115894 | Frt-Atg-Hygro-CMV-green (mWasabi)-PA-F3 sequence 5999 bps
GACGGATCGGGAGATCTCCCGATCCCCTATGGTGCACTCTCAGTACAATCTGCTCTGATGCCGCATAGTT
AAGCCAGTATCTGCTCCCTGCTTGTGTGTTGGAGGTCGCTGAGTAGTGCGCGAGCAAAATTTAAGCTACA
ACAAGGCAAGGCTTGACCGACAATTGGGTGATGGTTCACGTACCTAGAAGTTCCTATTCCGAAGTTCCTA
TTCTCTAGAAAGTATAGGAACTTCCTTGGCCAAAAAGCCTGAACTCACCGCGACGTCTGTCGAGAAGTTT
CTGATCGAAAAGTTCGACAGCGTCTCCGACCTGATGCAGCTCTCGGAGGGCGAAGAATCTCGTGCTTTCA
GCTTCGATGTAGGAGGGCGTGGATATGTCCTGCGGGTAAATAGCTGCGCCGATGGTTTCTACAAAGATCG
TTATGTTTATCGGCACTTTGCATCGGCCGCGCTCCCGATTCCGGAAGTGCTTGACATTGGGGAATTCAGC
GAGAGCCTGACCTATTGCATCTCCCGCCGTGCACAGGGTGTCACGTTGCAAGACCTGCCTGAAACCGAAC
TGCCCGCTGTTCTGCAGCCGGTCGCGGAGGCCATGGATGCGATCGCTGCGGCCGATCTTAGCCAGACGAG
CGGGTTCGGCCCATTCGGACCGCAAGGAATCGGTCAATACACTACATGGCGTGATTTCATATGCGCGATT
GCTGATCCCCATGTGTATCACTGGCAAACTGTGATGGACGACACCGTCAGTGCGTCCGTCGCGCAGGCTC
TCGATGAGCTGATGCTTTGGGCCGAGGACTGCCCCGAAGTCCGGCACCTCGTGCACGCGGATTTCGGCTC
CAACAATGTCCTGACGGACAATGGCCGCATAACAGCGGTCATTGACTGGAGCGAGGCGATGTTCGGGGAT
TCCCAATACGAGGTCGCCAACATCTTCTTCTGGAGGCCGTGGTTGGCTTGTATGGAGCAGCAGACGCGCT
ACTTCGAGCGGAGGCATCCGGAGCTTGCAGGATCGCCGCGGCTCCGGGCGTATATGCTCCGCATTGGTCT
TGACCAACTCTATCAGAGCTTGGTTGACGGCAATTTCGATGATGCAGCTTGGGCGCAGGGTCGATGCGAC
GCAATCGTCCGATCCGGAGCCGGGACTGTCGGGCGTACACAAATCGCCCGCAGAAGCGCGGCCGTCTGGA
CCGATGGCTGTGTAGAAGTACTCGCCGATAGTGGAAACCGACGCCCCAGCACTCGTCCGAGGGCAAAGGA
ATAGCACGTACTACGAGATTTCGATTCCACCGCCGCCTTCTATGAAAGGTTGGGCTTCGGAATCGTTTTC
CGGGACGCCGGCTGGATGATCCTCCAGCGCGGGGATCTCATGCTGGAGTTCTTCGCCCACCCCAACTTGT
TTATTGCAGCTTATAATGGTTACAAATAAAGCAATAGCATCACAAATTTCACAAATAAAGCATTTTTTTC
ACTGCATTCTAGTTGTGGTTTGTCCAAACTCATCAATGTATCTTATCATGTCTGTATACCGTCGTCGCGA
TGTACGGGCCAGATATACGCGTTGACATTGATTATTGACTAGTTATTAATAGTAATCAATTACGGGGTCA
TTAGTTCATAGCCCATATATGGAGTTCCGCGTTACATAACTTACGGTAAATGGCCCGCCTGGCTGACCGC
CCAACGACCCCCGCCCATTGACGTCAATAATGACGTATGTTCCCATAGTAACGCCAATAGGGACTTTCCA
TTGACGTCAATGGGTGGAGTATTTACGGTAAACTGCCCACTTGGCAGTACATCAAGTGTATCATATGCCA
AGTACGCCCCCTATTGACGTCAATGACGGTAAATGGCCCGCCTGGCATTATGCCCAGTACATGACCTTAT
GGGACTTTCCTACTTGGCAGTACATCTACGTATTAGTCATCGCTATTACCATGGTGATGCGGTTTTGGCA
GTACATCAATGGGCGTGGATAGCGGTTTGACTCACGGGGATTTCCAAGTCTCCACCCCATTGACGTCAAT
GGGAGTTTGTTTTGGCACCAAAATCAACGGGACTTTCCAAAATGTCGTAACAACTCCGCCCCATTGACGC
AAATGGGCGGTAGGCGTGTACGGTGGGAGGTCTATATAAGCAGAGCTCTCTGGCTAACTAGAGAACCCAC
TGCTTACTGGCTTATCGAAATTAATACGACTCACTATAGGGAGACCCAAGCTGGCTAGCGTTTAAACTTA
AGCTTGGTACCGAGCTCGGATCCACTAGTCCAGTGTGGTGGAATTCTGCAGATATCCAGCACAGTGGCGG
CCGCTCGAGGCCACCATGGTGAGCAAGGGCGAGGAGACCACAATGGGCGTAATCAAGCCCGACATGAAGA
TCAAGCTGAAGATGGAGGGCAACGTGAATGGCCACGCCTTCGTGATCGAGGGCGAGGGCGAGGGCAAGCC
CTACGACGGCACCAACACCATCAACCTGGAGGTGAAGGAGGGAGCCCCCCTGCCCTTCTCCTACGACATT
CTGACCACCGCGTTCAGTTACGGCAACAGGGCCTTCACCAAGTACCCCGACGACATCCCCAACTACTTCA
AGCAGTCCTTCCCCGAGGGCTACTCTTGGGAGCGCACCATGACCTTCGAGGACAAGGGCATCGTGAAGGT
GAAGTCCGACATCTCCATGGAGGAGGACTCCTTCATCTACGAGATACACCTCAAGGGCGAGAACTTCCCC
CCCAACGGCCCCGTGATGCAGAAGGAGACCACCGGCTGGGACGCCTCCACCGAGAGGATGTACGTGCGCG
ACGGCGTGCTGAAGGGCGACGTCAAGATGAAGCTGCTGCTGGAGGGCGGCGGCCACCACCGCGTTGACTT
CAAGACCATCTACAGGGCCAAGAAGGCGGTGAAGCTGCCCGACTATCACTTTGTGGACCACCGCATCGAG
ATCCTGAACCACGACAAGGACTACAACAAGGTGACCGTTTACGAGATCGCCGTGGCCCGCAACTCCACCG
ACGGCATGGACGAGCTGTACCGAGCTCGGATCCACTAGTCCAGTGTGGTGGAATTCTGCAGATATCCAGC
ACAGTGGCGGCCGCTCGAGTCTAGAGGGCCCGTTTGCTTTAATTAACCTGCAGGGAAGTTCCTATACTAT
TTGAAGAATAGGAACTTCGGAATAGGAACTTCACATGTGGGCCCGTTTAAACCCGCTGATCAGCCTCGAC
TGTGCCTTCTAGTTGCCAGCCATCTGTTGTTTGCCCCTCCCCCGTGCCTTCCTTGACCCTGGAAGGTGCC
ACTCCCACTGTCCTTTCCTAATAAAATGAGGAAATTGCATCGCATTGTCTGAGTAGGTGTCATTCTATTC
TGGGGGGTGGGGTGGGGCAGGACAGCAAGGGGGAGGATTGGGAAGACAATAGCAGGCATGCTGGGGATGC
GGTGGGCTCTATGGCTTCTGAGGCGGAAAGAACCAGCTGGGGCTCTAGGGGGTATCCCC
[124 nt withheld, positions 3490-3613]
CGCCGGCTGGATGATCCTCCAGCGCGGGGATCTCATGCTGGAGTTCTTCGCCCACCCCAACTTGTTTATT
GCAGCTTATAATGGTTACAAATAAAGCAATAGCATCACAAATTTCACAAATAAAGCATTTTTTTCACTGC
ATTCTAGTTGTGGTTTGTCCAAACTCATCAATGTATCTTATCATGTCTGTATACCGTCGACCTCTAGCTA
GAGCTTGGCGTAATCATGGTCATAGCTGTTTCCTGTGTGAAATTGTTATCCGCTCACAATTCCACACAAC
ATACGAGCCGGAAGCATAAAGTGTAAAGCCTGGGGTGCCTAATGAGTGAGCTAACTCACATTAATTGCGT
TGCGCTCACTGCCCGCTTTCCAGTCGGGAAACCTGTCGTGCCAGCTGCATTAATGAATCGGCCAACGCGC
GGGGAGAGGCGGTTTGCGTATTGGGCGCTCTTCCGCTTCCTCGCTCACTGACTCGCTGCGCTCGGTCGTT
CGGCTGCGGCGAGCGGTATCAGCTCACTCAAAGGCGGTAATACGGTTATCCACAGAATCAGGGGATAACG
CAGGAAAGAACATGTGAGCAAAAGGCCAGCAAAAGGCCAGGAACCGTAAAAAGGCCGCGTTGCTGGCGTT
TTTCCATAGGCTCCGCCCCCCTGACGAGCATCACAAAAATCGACGCTCAAGTCAGAGGTGGCGAAACCCG
ACAGGACTATAAAGATACCAGGCGTTTCCCCCTGGAAGCTCCCTCGTGCGCTCTCCTGTTCCGACCCTGC
CGCTTACCGGATACCTGTCCGCCTTTCTCCCTTCGGGAAGCGTGGCGCTTTCTCATAGCTCACGCTGTAG
GTATCTCAGTTCGGTGTAGGTCGTTCGCTCCAAGCTGGGCTGTGTGCACGAACCCCCCGTTCAGCCCGAC
CGCTGCGCCTTATCCGGTAACTATCGTCTTGAGTCCAACCCGGTAAGACACGACTTATCGCCACTGGCAG
CAGCCACTGGTAACAGGATTAGCAGAGCGAGGTATGTAGGCGGTGCTACAGAGTTCTTGAAGTGGTGGCC
TAACTACGGCTACACTAGAAGGACAGTATTTGGTATCTGCGCTCTGCTGAAGCCAGTTACCTTCGGAAAA
AGAGTTGGTAGCTCTTGATCCGGCAAACAAACCACCGCTGGTAGCGGTGGTTTTTTTGTTTGCAAGCAGC
AGATTACGCGCAGAAAAAAAGGATCTCAAGAAGATCCTTTGATCTTTTCTACGGGGTCTGACGCTCAGTG
GAACGAAAACTCACGTTAAGGGATTTTGGTCATGAGATTATCAAAAAGGATCTTCACCTAGATCCTTTTA
AATTAAAAATGAAGTTTTAAATCAATCTAAAGTATATATGAGTAAACTTGGTCTGACAGTTACCAATGCT
TAATCAGTGAGGCACCTATCTCAGCGATCTGTCTATTTCGTTCATCCATAGTTGCCTGACTCCCCGTCGT
GTAGATAACTACGATACGGGAGGGCTTACCATCTGGCCCCAGTGCTGCAATGATACCGCGAGACCCACGC
TCACCGGCTCCAGATTTATCAGCAATAAACCAGCCAGCCGGAAGGGCCGAGCGCAGAAGTGGTCCTGCAA
CTTTATCCGCCTCCATCCAGTCTATTAATTGTTGCCGGGAAGCTAGAGTAAGTAGTTCGCCAGTTAATAG
TTTGCGCAACGTTGTTGCCATTGCTACAGGCATCGTGGTGTCACGCTCGTCGTTTGGTATGGCTTCATTC
AGCTCCGGTTCCCAACGATCAAGGCGAGTTACATGATCCCCCATGTTGTGCAAAAAAGCGGTTAGCTCCT
TCGGTCCTCCGATCGTTGTCAGAAGTAAGTTGGCCGCAGTGTTATCACTCATGGTTATGGCAGCACTGCA
TAATTCTCTTACTGTCATGCCATCCGTAAGATGCTTTTCTGTGACTGGTGAGTACTCAACCAAGTCATTC
TGAGAATAGTGTATGCGGCGACCGAGTTGCTCTTGCCCGGCGTCAATACGGGATAATACCGCGCCACATA
GCAGAACTTTAAAAGTGCTCATCATTGGAAAACGTTCTTCGGGGCGAAAACTCTCAAGGATCTTACCGCT
GTTGAGATCCAGTTCGATGTAACCCACTCGTGCACCCAACTGATCTTCAGCATCTTTTACTTTCACCAGC
GTTTCTGGGTGAGCAAAAACAGGAAGGCAAAATGCCGCAAAAAAGGGAATAAGGGCGACACGGAAATGTT
GAATACTCATACTCTTCCTTTTTCAATATTATTGAAGCATTTATCAGGGTTATTGTCTCATGAGCGGATA
CATATTTGAATGTATTTAGAAAAATAAACAAATAGGGGTTCCGCGCACATTTCCCCGAAAAGTGCCACCT
GACGTC
Features (pLannotate 1.2.2; 23 found; start..end, strand, type, name):
     28..80      -  misc_feature   bom (fragment): basis of mobility region from pBR322
    164..182     +  rep_origin     M13 ori (fragment): M13 bacteriophage origin of replication; arrow indicates direction of (+) strand synthesis
    187..234     +  protein_bind   FRT: FLP-mediated recombination occurs in the 8-bp core sequence TCTAGAAA (Turan and Bode, 2011). FLP recombinase from the Saccharomyces cerevisiae 2μ plasmid
    242..1264    +  CDS            HygR: aminoglycoside phosphotransferase from E. coli; aph(4)-Ia; confers resistance to hygromycin
   1274..1399    +  CDS            ble (fragment): BLE_KLEPN - Experimental evidence at protein level: Swiss-Prot protein existence level 1. Binding protein with a strong affinity to the bleomycin family of antibiotics. Binds to CL990; an antimitotic-antibiotic compound. From Klebsiella pneumoniae.
   1394..1515    +  polyA_signal   SV40 poly(A) signal: SV40 polyadenylation signal
   1564..1943    +  enhancer       CMV enhancer: human cytomegalovirus immediate early enhancer
   1944..2147    +  promoter       CMV promoter: human cytomegalovirus (CMV) immediate early promoter
   2143..2176    +  LTR            5' LTR (truncated) (fragment): truncated 5' long terminal repeat (LTR) from HIV-1
   2192..2210    +  promoter       T7 promoter: promoter for bacteriophage T7 RNA polymerase
   2326..3033    +  CDS            mWasabi: mWasabi is a basic (constitutively fluorescent) green fluorescent protein published in 2008, derived from Clavularia sp.. It has high acid sensitivity.
   3220..3444    +  polyA_signal   bGH poly(A) signal: bovine growth hormone polyadenylation signal
   3448..3469    +  promoter       SV40 promoter (fragment): SV40 enhancer and early promoter
   3490..3621    +  rep_origin     f1 ori (fragment) (sequence partly withheld): f1 bacteriophage origin of replication; arrow indicates direction of (+) strand synthesis
   3615..3677    +  CDS            ble (fragment): BLE_KLEPN - Experimental evidence at protein level: Swiss-Prot protein existence level 1. Binding protein with a strong affinity to the bleomycin family of antibiotics. Binds to CL990; an antimitotic-antibiotic compound. From Klebsiella pneumoniae.
   3672..3793    +  polyA_signal   SV40 poly(A) signal: SV40 polyadenylation signal
   3866..3882    -  protein_bind   lac operator: The lac repressor binds to the lac operator to inhibit transcription in E. coli. This inhibition can be relieved by adding lactose or isopropyl-β-D-thiogalactopyranoside (IPTG). lac repressor encoded by lacI
   3890..3920    -  promoter       lac promoter: promoter for the E. coli lac operon
   3935..3956    -  protein_bind   CAP binding site: CAP binding activates transcription in the presence of cAMP. E. coli catabolite activator protein
   3969..4061    -  CDS            lacI (fragment): lac repressor; lacI; The lac repressor binds to the lac operator to inhibit transcription in E. coli. This inhibition can be relieved by adding lactose or isopropyl-β-D-thiogalactopyranoside (IPTG).
   4244..4832    -  rep_origin     ori: high-copy-number ColE1/pMB1/pBR322/pUC origin of replication
   5003..5863    -  CDS            AmpR: β-lactamase; bla; confers resistance to ampicillin, carbenicillin, and related antibiotics
   5864..5968    -  promoter       AmpR promoter: bla
