[The description below was written by a language model from this plasmid's Addgene catalogue record and pLannotate feature annotations shown in this document.]
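Description:
Frt-Atg-Hygro-CMV-green (mWasabi)-PA-F3 is a roughly 6 kb mammalian donor plasmid for recombinase-mediated cassette exchange (RMCE) driven by FlpO. It is propagated in E. coli as a high-copy plasmid through a ColE1/pUC-type origin and selected with ampicillin via the bla gene and its own promoter. The remaining bacterial elements in the annotation (lac promoter/operator, CAP site, and fragments of lacI, bom, f1 and M13 origins) appear to be cloning-vector remnants with no evident role in the design.

The exchangeable cassette begins with a wild-type FRT site placed directly upstream of a hygromycin resistance coding sequence, which is followed by an SV40 polyadenylation signal. No promoter is annotated ahead of HygR. Together with the "Atg" in the name, this suggests a promoter-trap arrangement in which hygromycin resistance is expressed only after correct integration at a genomic landing site that supplies the promoter, although the record does not spell this out. Downstream, the CMV enhancer and promoter drive mWasabi, a constitutively fluorescent green protein derived from Clavularia, terminated by the bGH polyadenylation signal (the "PA" of the name). A T7 promoter lies between CMV and the reporter.

According to the name and catalogue fields, the cassette ends with the heterospecific F3 site, which does not recombine with wild-type FRT and so makes the exchange directional. The automated feature table did not annotate F3, so its exact position is not shown. The plasmid is used with FlpO to swap the cassette into FRT/F3-tagged reporter cell lines, with hygromycin selection and green fluorescence marking successful exchange, as an alternative to the Flp-In system.
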