Addgene plasmid #67276: Frt-Atg-Hygro-CMV-green (mWasabi)-PA-F3
Purpose: RMCE donor plasmid for FlpO. the marker gene is green fluorescent (mWasabi) with PA
Depositing lab: Jannik Elverløv-Jakobsen. Depositing organization: Aarhus University. Publication: Recombinase-Mediated Cassette Exchange (RMCE)-in Reporter Cell Lines as an Alternative to the Flp-in System. Callesen MM, Berthelsen MF, Lund S, Fuchtbauer AC, Fuchtbauer EM, Jakobsen JE. PLoS One. 2016 Aug 19;11(8):e0161471. doi: 10.1371/journal.pone.0161471. eCollection 2016. PubMed 27541869.
Backbone
  Vector backbone: Amp
  Backbone size w/o insert (bp): 2000
  Total vector size (bp): 6000
  Vector type: Mammalian Expression
Growth in bacteria
  Bacterial resistance: Ampicillin, 100 μg/mL
  Growth temperature: 37°C
  Growth strain: DH5alpha
  Copy number: High Copy
Gene/Insert 1
  Gene/Insert name: GFP (mWasabi)
  Insert size (bp): 700
  Promoter: CMV
  Tag / fusion protein: F3 (N terminal on backbone)
  Cloning method: Restriction Enzyme; 5′ cloning site Nhe (unknown if destroyed); 3′ cloning site XcmI (unknown if destroyed)
  Sequencing primers: 5′ TCAACCTGGAGGTGAAGGAG; 3′ TCAAGACCATCTACAGGGCC
Gene/Insert 2
  Gene/Insert name: hygro
  Insert size (bp): 1000
  Tag / fusion protein: Frt (N terminal on backbone)
  Cloning method: Restriction Enzyme; 5′ cloning site MfeI (unknown if destroyed); 3′ cloning site MluI (unknown if destroyed)
  Sequencing primers: 5′ GCCCAAAGCATCAGCTCATC; 3′ ATTTCGGCTCCAACAATGTC
Terms and licenses: Academic/Nonprofit Terms; Industry Terms: Not Available to Industry
How to cite: Frt-Atg-Hygro-CMV-green (mWasabi)-PA-F3 was a gift from Jannik Elverløv-Jakobsen (Addgene plasmid # 67276 ; http://n2t.net/addgene:67276 ; RRID:Addgene_67276)
