>Addgene plasmid #67276 | Frt-Atg-Hygro-CMV-green (mWasabi)-PA-F3 | addgene partial sequence | sequence record 118499 | CMV-F 5'-CGCAAATGGGCGGTAGGCGTG-3'
ACTAGAGAACCCACTGCTTACTGGCTTATCGAAATTAATACGACTCACTATAGGGAGACCCAAGCTGGCT
AGCGTTTAAACTTAAGCTTGGTACCGAGCTCGGATCCACTAGTCCAGTGTGGTGGAATTCTGCAGATATC
CAGCACAGTGGCGGCCGCTCGAGGCCACCATGGTGAGCAAGGGCGAGGAGACCACAATGGGCGTAATCAA
GCCCGACATGAAGATCAAGCTGAAGATGGAGGGCAACGTGAATGGCCACGCCTTCGTGATCGAGGGCGAG
GGCGAGGGCAAGCCCTACGACGGCACCAACACCATCAACCTGGAGGTGAAGGAGGGAGCCCCCCTGCCCT
TCTCCTACGACATTCTGACCACCGCGTTCAGTTACGGCAACAGGGCCTTCACCAAGTACCCCGACGACAT
CCCCAACTACTTCAAGCAGTCCTTCCCCGAGGGCTACTCTTGGGAGCGCACCATGACCTTCGAGGACAAG
GGCATCGTGAAGGTGAAGTCCGACATCTCCATGGAGGAGGACTCCTTCATCTACGAGATACACCTCAAGG
GCGAGAACTTCCCCCCCAACGGCCCCGTGATGCAGAAGGAGACCACCGGCTGGGACGCCTCCACCGAGAG
GATGTACGTGCGCGACGGCGTGCTGAAGGGCGACGTCAAGATGAAGCTGCTGCTGGAGGGCGGCGGCCAC
CACCGCGTTGACTTCAAGACCATCTACAGGGCCAAGAAGGCGGTGAAGCTGCCCGACTATCACTTTGTGG
ACCACCGCATCGAGATCCTGAACCACGACAAGGACTACAACAAGGTGACCGTTTACGAGATCGCCGTGGC
CCGCAACTCCACCGACGGCATGGACG
