>Addgene plasmid #67276 | Frt-Atg-Hygro-CMV-green (mWasabi)-PA-F3 | addgene partial sequence | sequence record 118621 | BGH-rev 5'-TAGAAGGCACAGTCGAGG-3'
CTATTCCGAAGTTCCTATTCTTCAAATAGTATAGGAACTTCCCTGCAGGTTAATTAAAGCAAACGGGCCC
TCTAGACTCGAGCGGCCGCCACTGTGCTGGATATCTGCAGAATTCCACCACACTGGACTAGTGGATCCGA
GCTCGGTACAGCTCGTCCATGCCGTCGGTGGAGTTGCGGGCCACGGCGATCTCGTAAACGGTCACCTTGT
TGTAGTCCTTGTCGTGGTTCAGGATCTCGATGCGGTGGTCCACAAAGTGATAGTCGGGCAGCTTCACCGC
CTTCTTGGCCCTGTAGATGGTCTTGAAGTCAACGCGGTGGTGGCCGCCGCCCTCCAGCAGCAGCTTCATC
TTGACGTCGCCCTTCAGCACGCCGTCGCGCACGTACATCCTCTCGGTGGAGGCGTCCCAGCCGGTGGTCT
CCTTCTGCATCACGGGGCCGTTGGGGGGGAAGTTCTCGCCCTTGAGGTGTATCTCGTAGATGAAGGAGTC
CTCCTCCATGGAGATGTCGGACTTCACCTTCACGATGCCCTTGTCCTCGAAGGTCATGGTGCGCTCCCAA
GAGTAGCCCTCGGGGAAGGACTGCTTGAAGTAGTTGGGGATGTCGTCGGGGTACTTGGTGAAGGCCCTGT
TGCCGTAACTGAACGCGGTGGTCAGAATGTCGTAGGAGAAGGGCAGGGGGGCTCCCTCCTTCACCTCCAG
GTTGATGGTGTTGGTGCCGTCGTAGGGCTTGCCCTCGCCCTCGCCCTCGATCACGAAGGCGTGGCCATTC
ACGTTGCCCTCCATCTTCAGCTTGATCTTCATGTCGGGCTTGATTACGCCCATTGTGGTCTCCTCGCCCT
TGCTCACCATGGTGGCCTCGAGCGGCCGCCACTGTGCTGGATATCTGCAGA
